Addgene plasmid #119991: pMaCTag-12
Purpose: Template for C-terminal PCR tagging of mammalian genes (without selection) with mScarlet
Depositing lab: Michael Knop. Depositing organization: Universitaet Heidelberg. Publication: CRISPR-Cas12a-assisted PCR tagging of mammalian genes. Fueller J, Herbst K, Meurer M, Gubicza K, Kurtulmus B, Knopf JD, Kirrmaier D, Buchmuller BC, Pereira G, Lemberg MK, Knop M. J Cell Biol. 2020 Jun 1;219(6). pii: 151766. doi: 10.1083/jcb.201910210. PubMed 32406907.
Backbone
  Vector backbone: pFA6a
  Backbone size w/o insert (bp): 2412
  Vector type: PCR Template
Growth in bacteria
  Bacterial resistance: Ampicillin, 100 μg/mL
  Growth temperature: 37°C
  Growth strain: DH5alpha
  Copy number: High Copy
Gene/Insert
  Gene/Insert name: mScarlet
  Species: H. sapiens (human)
  Promoter: None
  Tag / fusion protein: mScarlet (C terminal on backbone)
  Cloning method: Restriction Enzyme; 5′ cloning site BamHI (not destroyed); 3′ cloning site SpeI (not destroyed)
  Sequencing primers: 5′ SP6; 3′ AAACCACAACTAGAATGCAGTG
Terms and licenses: Academic/Nonprofit Terms; Industry Terms: Not Available to Industry
Depositor comments: Template plasmid for C-terminal PCR tagging of mammalian genes. For M1 and M2 tagging oligo design please visit www.pcr-tagging.com Please visit https://www.biorxiv.org/content/early/2018/11/20/473876 for BioRxiv preprint
How to cite: pMaCTag-12 was a gift from Michael Knop (Addgene plasmid # 119991 ; http://n2t.net/addgene:119991 ; RRID:Addgene_119991)
