[The description below was written by a language model from this plasmid's Addgene catalogue record and pLannotate feature annotations shown in this document.]
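Description:
pMaCTag-12 is a 3.6 kb PCR template plasmid built on the pFA6a backbone, intended as a source of a tagging cassette rather than as an expression vector in its own right. It is maintained in E. coli as a high-copy plasmid through a ColE1/pUC-type origin and selected with ampicillin via the β-lactamase gene and its native promoter. Short remnants of lacI, rop and the pBR322 bom region are backbone leftovers with no evident function, and SP6 and T7 phage promoters flank the cassette, where they mainly serve as convenient priming sites. The depositor's sequence and the repository's sequencing result carry the same features in the same order, differing only in where numbering starts.

The cassette consists of a promoterless mScarlet coding sequence (a bright, constitutively fluorescent red protein) followed by an SV40 polyadenylation signal, then a human U6 RNA polymerase III promoter bracketed by two loxP sites. No mammalian selection marker is present, consistent with the stated "without selection" design. In the CRISPR-Cas12a-assisted PCR tagging approach for which it was made, the cassette is amplified with two gene-specific tagging oligos. By the logic of that method, these add homology arms to the target locus, and the reverse oligo supplies a crRNA sequence that ends up downstream of the U6 promoter, so the PCR product provides both guide RNA and repair template. In-frame integration fuses mScarlet to the C-terminus of an endogenous mammalian gene under its native promoter, with the SV40 signal terminating the transcript. The loxP sites would allow Cre-mediated excision of the U6 element, although the record does not state this intention.
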