Features (pLannotate 1.2.2; 13 found; start..end, strand, type, name):
     64..756     +  CDS            mScarlet: mScarlet is a basic (constitutively fluorescent) red fluorescent protein published in 2016, derived from synthetic construct. It has moderate acid sensitivity.
    766..887     +  polyA_signal   SV40 poly(A) signal: SV40 polyadenylation signal
    894..927     +  protein_bind   loxP: Cre-mediated recombination occurs in the 8-bp core sequence (GCATACAT). Cre recombinase
    934..1174    +  promoter       U6 promoter: RNA polymerase III promoter for human U6 snRNA
   1184..1217    +  protein_bind   loxP: Cre-mediated recombination occurs in the 8-bp core sequence (GCATACAT). Cre recombinase
   1255..1273    -  promoter       T7 promoter: promoter for bacteriophage T7 RNA polymerase
   1295..1348    -  CDS            lacI (fragment): lac repressor; lacI; The lac repressor binds to the lac operator to inhibit transcription in E. coli. This inhibition can be relieved by adding lactose or isopropyl-β-D-thiogalactopyranoside (IPTG).
   1531..2119    -  rep_origin     ori: high-copy-number ColE1/pMB1/pBR322/pUC origin of replication
   2290..3150    -  CDS            AmpR: β-lactamase; bla; confers resistance to ampicillin, carbenicillin, and related antibiotics
   3151..3255    -  promoter       AmpR promoter: bla
   3350..3385    +  CDS            rop (fragment): Rop protein, which maintains plasmids at low copy number; rop
   3487..3538    +  misc_feature   bom (fragment): basis of mobility region from pBR322
   3601..2       +  promoter       SP6 promoter (across the origin): promoter for bacteriophage SP6 RNA polymerase
>Addgene plasmid #119991 | pMaCTag-12 | depositor full sequence | sequence record 228015 | pMaCTag-12 sequence 3617 bps
GAACGCGGCCGCCAGCTGAAGCTTCGTACGTCAGGTGGAGGAGGTAGTGGCGGAGGCGGATCCGTGAGCA
AGGGCGAGGCAGTGATCAAGGAGTTCATGCGGTTCAAGGTGCACATGGAGGGCTCCATGAACGGCCACGA
GTTCGAGATCGAGGGCGAGGGCGAGGGCCGCCCCTACGAGGGCACCCAGACCGCCAAGCTGAAGGTGACC
AAGGGTGGCCCCCTGCCCTTCTCCTGGGACATCCTGTCCCCTCAGTTCATGTACGGCTCCAGGGCCTTCA
CCAAGCACCCCGCCGACATCCCCGACTACTATAAGCAGTCCTTCCCCGAGGGCTTCAAGTGGGAGCGCGT
GATGAACTTCGAGGACGGCGGCGCCGTGACCGTGACCCAGGACACCTCCCTGGAGGACGGCACCCTGATC
TACAAGGTGAAGCTCCGCGGCACCAACTTCCCTCCTGACGGCCCCGTAATGCAGAAGAAGACAATGGGCT
GGGAAGCGTCCACCGAGCGGTTGTACCCCGAGGACGGCGTGCTGAAGGGCGACATTAAGATGGCCCTGCG
CCTGAAGGACGGCGGCCGCTACCTGGCGGACTTCAAGACCACCTACAAGGCCAAGAAGCCCGTGCAGATG
CCCGGCGCCTACAACGTCGACCGCAAGTTGGACATCACCTCCCACAACGAGGACTACACCGTGGTGGAAC
AGTACGAACGCTCCGAGGGCCGCCACTCCACCGGCGGCATGGACGAGCTGTACAAGTGAACTAGTAACTT
GTTTATTGCAGCTTATAATGGTTACAAATAAAGCAATAGCATCACAAATTTCACAAATAAAGCATTTTTT
TCACTGCATTCTAGTTGTGGTTTGTCCAAACTCATCAATGTATCTTAGTCGATATAACTTCGTATAGCAT
ACATTATACGAAGTTATGTCGAGGAGGGCCTATTTCCCATGATTCCTTCATATTTGCATATACGATACAA
GGCTGTTAGAGAGATAATTGGAATTAATTTGACTGTAAACACAAAGATATTAGTACAAAATACGTGACGT
AGAAAGTAATAATTTCTTGGGTAGTTTGCAGTTTTAAAATTATGTTTTAAAATGGACTATCATATGCTTA
CCGTAACTTGAAAGTATTTCGATTTCTTGGCTTTATATATCTTGTGGAAAGGACGAAACACCGATAACTT
CGTATAGCATACATTATACGAAGTTATGGTACCGATGCAGCTAGCCCGCGGATCTGCCGGTCTCCCTATA
GTGAGTCGTATTAATTTCGATAAGCCAGGTTAACCTGCATTAATGAATCGGCCAACGCGCGGGGAGAGGC
GGTTTGCGTATTGGGCGCTCTTCCGCTTCCTCGCTCACTGACTCGCTGCGCTCGGTCGTTCGGCTGCGGC
GAGCGGTATCAGCTCACTCAAAGGCGGTAATACGGTTATCCACAGAATCAGGGGATAACGCAGGAAAGAA
CATGTGAGCAAAAGGCCAGCAAAAGGCCAGGAACCGTAAAAAGGCCGCGTTGCTGGCGTTTTTCCATAGG
CTCCGCCCCCCTGACGAGCATCACAAAAATCGACGCTCAAGTCAGAGGTGGCGAAACCCGACAGGACTAT
AAAGATACCAGGCGTTTCCCCCTGGAAGCTCCCTCGTGCGCTCTCCTGTTCCGACCCTGCCGCTTACCGG
ATACCTGTCCGCCTTTCTCCCTTCGGGAAGCGTGGCGCTTTCTCAATGCTCACGCTGTAGGTATCTCAGT
TCGGTGTAGGTCGTTCGCTCCAAGCTGGGCTGTGTGCACGAACCCCCCGTTCAGCCCGACCGCTGCGCCT
TATCCGGTAACTATCGTCTTGAGTCCAACCCGGTAAGACACGACTTATCGCCACTGGCAGCAGCCACTGG
TAACAGGATTAGCAGAGCGAGGTATGTAGGCGGTGCTACAGAGTTCTTGAAGTGGTGGCCTAACTACGGC
TACACTAGAAGGACAGTATTTGGTATCTGCGCTCTGCTGAAGCCAGTTACCTTCGGAAAAAGAGTTGGTA
GCTCTTGATCCGGCAAACAAACCACCGCTGGTAGCGGTGGTTTTTTTGTTTGCAAGCAGCAGATTACGCG
CAGAAAAAAAGGATCTCAAGAAGATCCTTTGATCTTTTCTACGGGGTCTGACGCTCAGTGGAACGAAAAC
TCACGTTAAGGGATTTTGGTCATGAGATTATCAAAAAGGATCTTCACCTAGATCCTTTTAAATTAAAAAT
GAAGTTTTAAATCAATCTAAAGTATATATGAGTAAACTTGGTCTGACAGTTACCAATGCTTAATCAGTGA
GGCACCTATCTCAGCGATCTGTCTATTTCGTTCATCCATAGTTGCCTGACTCCCCGTCGTGTAGATAACT
ACGATACGGGAGGGCTTACCATCTGGCCCCAGTGCTGCAATGATACCGCGAGACCCACGCTCACCGGCTC
CAGATTTATCAGCAATAAACCAGCCAGCCGGAAGGGCCGAGCGCAGAAGTGGTCCTGCAACTTTATCCGC
CTCCATCCAGTCTATTAATTGTTGCCGGGAAGCTAGAGTAAGTAGTTCGCCAGTTAATAGTTTGCGCAAC
GTTGTTGCCATTGCTACAGGCATCGTGGTGTCACGCTCGTCGTTTGGTATGGCTTCATTCAGCTCCGGTT
CCCAACGATCAAGGCGAGTTACATGATCCCCCATGTTGTGCAAAAAAGCGGTTAGCTCCTTCGGTCCTCC
GATCGTTGTCAGAAGTAAGTTGGCCGCAGTGTTATCACTCATGGTTATGGCAGCACTGCATAATTCTCTT
ACTGTCATGCCATCCGTAAGATGCTTTTCTGTGACTGGTGAGTACTCAACCAAGTCATTCTGAGAATAGT
GTATGCGGCGACCGAGTTGCTCTTGCCCGGCGTCAATACGGGATAATACCGCGCCACATAGCAGAACTTT
AAAAGTGCTCATCATTGGAAAACGTTCTTCGGGGCGAAAACTCTCAAGGATCTTACCGCTGTTGAGATCC
AGTTCGATGTAACCCACTCGTGCACCCAACTGATCTTCAGCATCTTTTACTTTCACCAGCGTTTCTGGGT
GAGCAAAAACAGGAAGGCAAAATGCCGCAAAAAAGGGAATAAGGGCGACACGGAAATGTTGAATACTCAT
ACTCTTCCTTTTTCAATATTATTGAAGCATTTATCAGGGTTATTGTCTCATGAGCGGATACATATTTGAA
TGTATTTAGAAAAATAAACAAATAGGGGTTCCGCGCACATTTCCCCGAAAAGTGCCACCTGACGTCTAAG
AAACCATTATTATCATGACATTAACCTATAAAAATAGGCGTATCACGAGGCCCTTTCGTCTCGCGCGTTT
CGGTGATGACGGTGAAAACCTCTGACACATGCAGCTCCCGGAGACGGTCACAGCTTGTCTGTAAGCGGAT
GCCGGGAGCAGACAAGCCCGTCAGGGCGCGTCAGCGGGTGTTGGCGGGTGTCGGGGCTGGCTTAACTATG
CGGCATCAGAGCAGATTGTACTGAGAGTGCACCATATGGACATATTGTCGTTAGAACGCGGCTACAATTA
ATACATAACCTTATGTATCATACACATACGATTTAGGTGACACTATA
