Features (pLannotate 1.2.2; 13 found; start..end, strand, type, name):
      1..19      +  promoter       SP6 promoter: promoter for bacteriophage SP6 RNA polymerase
     81..773     +  CDS            mScarlet: mScarlet is a basic (constitutively fluorescent) red fluorescent protein published in 2016, derived from synthetic construct. It has moderate acid sensitivity.
    783..904     +  polyA_signal   SV40 poly(A) signal: SV40 polyadenylation signal
    911..944     +  protein_bind   loxP: Cre-mediated recombination occurs in the 8-bp core sequence (GCATACAT). Cre recombinase
    951..1191    +  promoter       U6 promoter: RNA polymerase III promoter for human U6 snRNA
   1201..1234    +  protein_bind   loxP: Cre-mediated recombination occurs in the 8-bp core sequence (GCATACAT). Cre recombinase
   1272..1290    -  promoter       T7 promoter: promoter for bacteriophage T7 RNA polymerase
   1312..1365    -  CDS            lacI (fragment): lac repressor; lacI; The lac repressor binds to the lac operator to inhibit transcription in E. coli. This inhibition can be relieved by adding lactose or isopropyl-β-D-thiogalactopyranoside (IPTG).
   1548..2136    -  rep_origin     ori: high-copy-number ColE1/pMB1/pBR322/pUC origin of replication
   2307..3167    -  CDS            AmpR: β-lactamase; bla; confers resistance to ampicillin, carbenicillin, and related antibiotics
   3168..3272    -  promoter       AmpR promoter: bla
   3367..3402    +  CDS            rop (fragment): Rop protein, which maintains plasmids at low copy number; rop
   3504..3555    +  misc_feature   bom (fragment): basis of mobility region from pBR322
>Addgene plasmid #119991 | pMaCTag-12 | addgene full sequence | sequence record 232509 | Addgene NGS Result
ATTTAGGTGACACTATAGAACGCGGCCGCCAGCTGAAGCTTCGTACGTCAGGTGGAGGAGGTAGTGGCGG
AGGCGGATCCGTGAGCAAGGGCGAGGCAGTGATCAAGGAGTTCATGCGGTTCAAGGTGCACATGGAGGGC
TCCATGAACGGCCACGAGTTCGAGATCGAGGGCGAGGGCGAGGGCCGCCCCTACGAGGGCACCCAGACCG
CCAAGCTGAAGGTGACCAAGGGTGGCCCCCTGCCCTTCTCCTGGGACATCCTGTCCCCTCAGTTCATGTA
CGGCTCCAGGGCCTTCACCAAGCACCCCGCCGACATCCCCGACTACTATAAGCAGTCCTTCCCCGAGGGC
TTCAAGTGGGAGCGCGTGATGAACTTCGAGGACGGCGGCGCCGTGACCGTGACCCAGGACACCTCCCTGG
AGGACGGCACCCTGATCTACAAGGTGAAGCTCCGCGGCACCAACTTCCCTCCTGACGGCCCCGTAATGCA
GAAGAAGACAATGGGCTGGGAAGCGTCCACCGAGCGGTTGTACCCCGAGGACGGCGTGCTGAAGGGCGAC
ATTAAGATGGCCCTGCGCCTGAAGGACGGCGGCCGCTACCTGGCGGACTTCAAGACCACCTACAAGGCCA
AGAAGCCCGTGCAGATGCCCGGCGCCTACAACGTCGACCGCAAGTTGGACATCACCTCCCACAACGAGGA
CTACACCGTGGTGGAACAGTACGAACGCTCCGAGGGCCGCCACTCCACCGGCGGCATGGACGAGCTGTAC
AAGTGAACTAGTAACTTGTTTATTGCAGCTTATAATGGTTACAAATAAAGCAATAGCATCACAAATTTCA
CAAATAAAGCATTTTTTTCACTGCATTCTAGTTGTGGTTTGTCCAAACTCATCAATGTATCTTAGTCGAT
ATAACTTCGTATAGCATACATTATACGAAGTTATGTCGAGGAGGGCCTATTTCCCATGATTCCTTCATAT
TTGCATATACGATACAAGGCTGTTAGAGAGATAATTGGAATTAATTTGACTGTAAACACAAAGATATTAG
TACAAAATACGTGACGTAGAAAGTAATAATTTCTTGGGTAGTTTGCAGTTTTAAAATTATGTTTTAAAAT
GGACTATCATATGCTTACCGTAACTTGAAAGTATTTCGATTTCTTGGCTTTATATATCTTGTGGAAAGGA
CGAAACACCGATAACTTCGTATAGCATACATTATACGAAGTTATGGTACCGATGCAGCTAGCCCGCGGAT
CTGCCGGTCTCCCTATAGTGAGTCGTATTAATTTCGATAAGCCAGGTTAACCTGCATTAATGAATCGGCC
AACGCGCGGGGAGAGGCGGTTTGCGTATTGGGCGCTCTTCCGCTTCCTCGCTCACTGACTCGCTGCGCTC
GGTCGTTCGGCTGCGGCGAGCGGTATCAGCTCACTCAAAGGCGGTAATACGGTTATCCACAGAATCAGGG
GATAACGCAGGAAAGAACATGTGAGCAAAAGGCCAGCAAAAGGCCAGGAACCGTAAAAAGGCCGCGTTGC
TGGCGTTTTTCCATAGGCTCCGCCCCCCTGACGAGCATCACAAAAATCGACGCTCAAGTCAGAGGTGGCG
AAACCCGACAGGACTATAAAGATACCAGGCGTTTCCCCCTGGAAGCTCCCTCGTGCGCTCTCCTGTTCCG
ACCCTGCCGCTTACCGGATACCTGTCCGCCTTTCTCCCTTCGGGAAGCGTGGCGCTTTCTCATAGCTCAC
GCTGTAGGTATCTCAGTTCGGTGTAGGTCGTTCGCTCCAAGCTGGGCTGTGTGCACGAACCCCCCGTTCA
GCCCGACCGCTGCGCCTTATCCGGTAACTATCGTCTTGAGTCCAACCCGGTAAGACACGACTTATCGCCA
CTGGCAGCAGCCACTGGTAACAGGATTAGCAGAGCGAGGTATGTAGGCGGTGCTACAGAGTTCTTGAAGT
GGTGGCCTAACTACGGCTACACTAGAAGAACAGTATTTGGTATCTGCGCTCTGCTGAAGCCAGTTACCTT
CGGAAAAAGAGTTGGTAGCTCTTGATCCGGCAAACAAACCACCGCTGGTAGCGGTGGTTTTTTTGTTTGC
AAGCAGCAGATTACGCGCAGAAAAAAAGGATCTCAAGAAGATCCTTTGATCTTTTCTACGGGGTCTGACG
CTCAGTGGAACGAAAACTCACGTTAAGGGATTTTGGTCATGAGATTATCAAAAAGGATCTTCACCTAGAT
CCTTTTAAATTAAAAATGAAGTTTTAAATCAATCTAAAGTATATATGAGTAAACTTGGTCTGACAGTTAC
CAATGCTTAATCAGTGAGGCACCTATCTCAGCGATCTGTCTATTTCGTTCATCCATAGTTGCCTGACTCC
CCGTCGTGTAGATAACTACGATACGGGAGGGCTTACCATCTGGCCCCAGTGCTGCAATGATACCGCGAGA
CCCACGCTCACCGGCTCCAGATTTATCAGCAATAAACCAGCCAGCCGGAAGGGCCGAGCGCAGAAGTGGT
CCTGCAACTTTATCCGCCTCCATCCAGTCTATTAATTGTTGCCGGGAAGCTAGAGTAAGTAGTTCGCCAG
TTAATAGTTTGCGCAACGTTGTTGCCATTGCTACAGGCATCGTGGTGTCACGCTCGTCGTTTGGTATGGC
TTCATTCAGCTCCGGTTCCCAACGATCAAGGCGAGTTACATGATCCCCCATGTTGTGCAAAAAAGCGGTT
AGCTCCTTCGGTCCTCCGATCGTTGTCAGAAGTAAGTTGGCCGCAGTGTTATCACTCATGGTTATGGCAG
CACTGCATAATTCTCTTACTGTCATGCCATCCGTAAGATGCTTTTCTGTGACTGGTGAGTACTCAACCAA
GTCATTCTGAGAATAGTGTATGCGGCGACCGAGTTGCTCTTGCCCGGCGTCAATACGGGATAATACCGCG
CCACATAGCAGAACTTTAAAAGTGCTCATCATTGGAAAACGTTCTTCGGGGCGAAAACTCTCAAGGATCT
TACCGCTGTTGAGATCCAGTTCGATGTAACCCACTCGTGCACCCAACTGATCTTCAGCATCTTTTACTTT
CACCAGCGTTTCTGGGTGAGCAAAAACAGGAAGGCAAAATGCCGCAAAAAAGGGAATAAGGGCGACACGG
AAATGTTGAATACTCATACTCTTCCTTTTTCAATATTATTGAAGCATTTATCAGGGTTATTGTCTCATGA
GCGGATACATATTTGAATGTATTTAGAAAAATAAACAAATAGGGGTTCCGCGCACATTTCCCCGAAAAGT
GCCACCTGACGTCTAAGAAACCATTATTATCATGACATTAACCTATAAAAATAGGCGTATCACGAGGCCC
TTTCGTCTCGCGCGTTTCGGTGATGACGGTGAAAACCTCTGACACATGCAGCTCCCGGAGACGGTCACAG
CTTGTCTGTAAGCGGATGCCGGGAGCAGACAAGCCCGTCAGGGCGCGTCAGCGGGTGTTGGCGGGTGTCG
GGGCTGGCTTAACTATGCGGCATCAGAGCAGATTGTACTGAGAGTGCACCATATGGACATATTGTCGTTA
GAACGCGGCTACAATTAATACATAACCTTATGTATCATACACATACG
